Addgene plasmid #113895: pHR-CMV-TetO2_mTurquoise2
Purpose: Mammalian (inducible) expression of cytosolic mTurquoise2
Depositing lab: A. Radu Aricescu. Depositing organization: University of Oxford. Publication: Lentiviral transduction of mammalian cells for fast, scalable and high-level production of soluble and membrane proteins. Elegheert J, Behiels E, Bishop B, Scott S, Woolley RE, Griffiths SC, Byrne EFX, Chang VT, Stuart DI, Jones EY, Siebold C, Aricescu AR. Nat Protoc. 2018 Nov 19. pii: 10.1038/s41596-018-0075-9. doi: 10.1038/s41596-018-0075-9. PubMed 30455477.
Backbone
  Vector backbone: pHR-CMV-TetO2
  Vector type: Lentiviral
  Selectable markers: mTurquoise2
Growth in bacteria
  Bacterial resistance: Ampicillin, 100 μg/mL
  Growth temperature: 37°C
  Growth strain: NEB Stable
  Copy number: High Copy
Gene/Insert
  Gene/Insert name: monomeric Turquoise2
  Insert size (bp): 735
  Promoter: CMV-MIE-TetO2
  Cloning method: Restriction Enzyme; 5′ cloning site EcoRI (not destroyed); 3′ cloning site XhoI (not destroyed)
  Sequencing primers: 5′ CGTCGTCGTGCTCGTTTAGTG; 3′ CATTAAAGCAGCGTATCCACATAGC
Terms and licenses: Academic/Nonprofit Terms; Industry Terms: Not Available to Industry
How to cite: pHR-CMV-TetO2_mTurquoise2 was a gift from A. Radu Aricescu (Addgene plasmid # 113895 ; http://n2t.net/addgene:113895 ; RRID:Addgene_113895)
