[The description below was written by a language model from this plasmid's Addgene catalogue record and pLannotate feature annotations shown in this document.]
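Description:
pHR-CMV-TetO2_mTurquoise2 is an HIV-1-derived lentiviral transfer plasmid of about 9.9 kb, built on the pHR-CMV-TetO2 backbone for constitutive or tetracycline-inducible expression of cytosolic mTurquoise2 in mammalian cells. It is propagated in E. coli as a high-copy plasmid through a ColE1/pUC-type origin with ampicillin selection (AmpR under its own promoter). The backbone outside the viral region also carries remnants of older vector lineages, including fragments of TcR, bom, rop and lacI, as well as an SV40 promoter followed by gpt fragments, SV40 small t intron sequences and an SV40 poly(A) signal. The record assigns no function to these elements in this construct.

The viral cassette runs from an annotated truncated 5' LTR through the Ψ packaging signal, a partial gag sequence, the Rev response element and the cPPT/CTS, and ends in a ΔU3 self-inactivating 3' LTR. These elements allow the genomic RNA to be packaged, exported in a Rev-dependent manner, reverse transcribed and integrated, while the helper functions must be supplied in trans. Within this cassette, the CMV major immediate-early enhancer and promoter is followed by two tet operator sites (TetO2). Transcription is therefore repressed in cells expressing the Tet repressor and relieved by tetracycline or doxycycline, whereas in cells lacking the repressor the promoter is constitutively active. It drives the codon-optimised mTurquoise2 coding sequence, a bright monomeric cyan fluorescent protein cloned between retained EcoRI and XhoI sites. A WPRE downstream enhances transcript processing and expression. There is no mammalian drug-resistance marker, so the fluorescence itself serves to identify or sort transduced cells. The plasmid belongs to a vector suite designed for lentiviral generation of stable cell lines for high-level protein production.
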