Features (pLannotate 1.2.2; 34 found; start..end, strand, type, name):
     21..39      -  promoter       SP6 promoter: promoter for bacteriophage SP6 RNA polymerase
    267..546     +  CDS            TcR (fragment): tetracycline efflux protein; tet; confers resistance to tetracycline
    547..595     -  misc_feature   bom (fragment): basis of mobility region from pBR322
    697..732     -  CDS            rop (fragment): Rop protein, which maintains plasmids at low copy number; rop
    827..931     +  promoter       AmpR promoter: bla
    932..1792    +  CDS            AmpR: β-lactamase; bla; confers resistance to ampicillin, carbenicillin, and related antibiotics
   1963..2551    +  rep_origin     ori: high-copy-number ColE1/pMB1/pBR322/pUC origin of replication
   2734..2790    +  CDS            lacI (fragment): lac repressor; lacI; The lac repressor binds to the lac operator to inhibit transcription in E. coli. This inhibition can be relieved by adding lactose or isopropyl-β-D-thiogalactopyranoside (IPTG).
   2797..3126    +  promoter       SV40 promoter: SV40 enhancer and early promoter
   3326..3445    +  CDS            gpt (fragment): XGPT_ECOLI - Also known as gpp, gxu. Experimental evidence at protein level: Swiss-Prot protein existence level 1. Purine salvage pathway enzyme that catalyzes the transfer of the ribosyl-5-phosphate group from 5-phospho-alpha-D-ribose 1- diphosphate (PRPP) to the N9 position of the 6-oxopurines guanine and xanthine to form the corresponding ribonucleotides GMP (guanosine 5'- monophosphate) and XMP (xanthosine 5'-monophosphate), with the release of PPi. To a lesser extent, also acts on hypoxanthine (PubMed:9100006, PubMed:3886014). Does not ribophosphorylate adenine (PubMed:3886014). From Esch
   3445..3780    +  CDS            gpt (fragment): XGPT_ECOLI - Also known as gpp, gxu. Experimental evidence at protein level: Swiss-Prot protein existence level 1. Purine salvage pathway enzyme that catalyzes the transfer of the ribosyl-5-phosphate group from 5-phospho-alpha-D-ribose 1- diphosphate (PRPP) to the N9 position of the 6-oxopurines guanine and xanthine to form the corresponding ribonucleotides GMP (guanosine 5'- monophosphate) and XMP (xanthosine 5'-monophosphate), with the release of PPi. To a lesser extent, also acts on hypoxanthine (PubMed:9100006, PubMed:3886014). Does not ribophosphorylate adenine (PubMed:3886014). From Esch
   3875..4180    +  CDS            frsA (fragment): FRSA_ECOLI - Also known as yafA. Experimental evidence at protein level: Swiss-Prot protein existence level 1. Catalyzes the hydrolysis of esters (PubMed:15808744). Displays esterase activity toward pNP-butyrate (PubMed:15808744). May stimulate mixed-acid fermentation by acting as a fermentation/respiration switch that down-regulates respiration and up- regulates fermentation rates (PubMed:15169777). From Escherichia coli (strain K12).
   4184..4258    +  CDS            small t antigen (fragment): SV40 (simian virus 40) small t antigen
   4260..4325    +  intron         small t intron: SV40 (simian virus 40) small t antigen intron
   4455..4475    +  CDS            SV40 NLS: nuclear localization signal of SV40 (simian virus 40) large T antigen
   4794..4877    +  CDS            large T antigen (fragment): large T antigen from SV40 (simian virus 40)
   4900..5034    +  polyA_signal   SV40 poly(A) signal: SV40 polyadenylation signal
   5201..5530    +  CDS            nef (fragment): NEF_HV1BR - Experimental evidence at protein level: Swiss-Prot protein existence level 1. Extracellular Nef protein targets CD4(+) T-lymphocytes for apoptosis by interacting with CXCR4 surface receptors (PubMed:14990729). From Human immunodeficiency virus type 1 group M subtype B (isolate BRU/LAI) (HIV-1).
   5578..5835    +  LTR            5' LTR (truncated): truncated 5' long terminal repeat (LTR) from HIV-1
   5882..6007    +  misc_feature   HIV-1 Ψ: packaging signal of human immunodeficiency virus type 1
   5991..6329    +  CDS            HIV-1 gag (fragment): gag protein from human immunodeficiency virus 1; gag
   6504..6737    +  misc_feature   RRE: The Rev response element (RRE) of HIV-1 allows for Rev-dependent mRNA export from the nucleus to the cytoplasm.
   7114..7214    +  CDS            Rev (fragment): human immunodeficiency virus 1 (HIV-1) Rev protein; rev; enhances nuclear export of unspliced and incompletely spliced viral mRNAs
   7251..7368    +  misc_feature   cPPT/CTS: central polypurine tract and central termination sequence of HIV-1
   7405..7437    -  misc_feature   MCS (fragment): pBluescript multiple cloning site
   7489..7868    +  enhancer       CMV enhancer: human cytomegalovirus immediate early enhancer
   7870..8069    +  promoter       CMV promoter: human cytomegalovirus (CMV) immediate early promoter
   8074..8093    +  promoter       PLtetO-1 promoter (fragment): modified phage lambda PL promoter with tet operator sites (Lutz and Bujard, 1997)
   8095..8114    +  promoter       PLtetO-1 promoter (fragment): modified phage lambda PL promoter with tet operator sites (Lutz and Bujard, 1997)
   8124..8147    +  promoter       tight TRE promoter (fragment): Tet-responsive promoter PTight, consisting of seven tet operator sequences followed by the minimal CMV promoter
   8177..8896    +  CDS            mTurquoise2: enhanced monomeric variant of CFP (Goedhart et al., 2012) mammalian codon-optimized
   8957..9545    +  misc_feature   WPRE: woodchuck hepatitis virus posttranscriptional regulatory element
   9585..9653    +  CDS            nef (fragment): NEF_HV1Z2 - Experimental evidence at protein level: Swiss-Prot protein existence level 1. Extracellular Nef protein targets CD4(+) T-lymphocytes for apoptosis by interacting with CXCR4 surface receptors. From Human immunodeficiency virus type 1 group M subtype D (isolate Z2/CDC-Z34) (HIV-1).
   9655..9888    +  LTR            3' LTR (ΔU3): self-inactivating 3' long terminal repeat (LTR) from HIV-1
>Addgene plasmid #113895 | pHR-CMV-TetO2_mTurquoise2 | addgene full sequence | sequence record 220227 | Addgene NGS Result
CTAGAATTAATTCCGTGTATTCTATAGTGTCACCTAAATCGTATGTGTATGATACATAAGGTTATGTATT
AATTGTAGCCGCGTTCTAACGACAATATGTACAAGCCTAATTGTGTAGCATCTGGCTTACTGAAGCAGAC
CCTATCATCTCTCTCGTAAACTGCCGTCAGAGTCGGTTTGGTTGGACGAACCTTCTGAGTTTCTGGTAAC
GCCGTCCCGCACCCGGAAATGGTCAGCGAACCAATCAGCAGGGTCATCGCTAGCCAGATCCTCTACGCCG
GACGCATCGTGGCCGGCATCACCGGCGCCACAGGTGCGGTTGCTGGCGCCTATATCGCCGACATCACCGA
TGGGGAAGATCGGGCTCGCCACTTCGGGCTCATGAGCGCTTGTTTCGGCGTGGGTATGGTGGCAGGCCCC
GTGGCCGGGGGACTGTTGGGCGCCATCTCCTTGCATGCACCATTCCTTGCGGCGGCGGTGCTCAACGGCC
TCAACCTACTACTGGGCTGCTTCCTAATGCAGGAGTCGCATAAGGGAGAGCGTCGAATGGTGCACTCTCA
GTACAATCTGCTCTGATGCCGCATAGTTAAGCCAGCCCCGACACCCGCCAACACCCGCTGACGCGCCCTG
ACGGGCTTGTCTGCTCCCGGCATCCGCTTACAGACAAGCTGTGACCGTCTCCGGGAGCTGCATGTGTCAG
AGGTTTTCACCGTCATCACCGAAACGCGCGAGACGAAAGGGCCTCGTGATACGCCTATTTTTATAGGTTA
ATGTCATGATAATAATGGTTTCTTAGACGTCAGGTGGCACTTTTCGGGGAAATGTGCGCGGAACCCCTAT
TTGTTTATTTTTCTAAATACATTCAAATATGTATCCGCTCATGAGACAATAACCCTGATAAATGCTTCAA
TAATATTGAAAAAGGAAGAGTATGAGTATTCAACATTTCCGTGTCGCCCTTATTCCCTTTTTTGCGGCAT
TTTGCCTTCCTGTTTTTGCTCACCCAGAAACGCTGGTGAAAGTAAAAGATGCTGAAGATCAGTTGGGTGC
ACGAGTGGGTTACATCGAACTGGATCTCAACAGCGGTAAGATCCTTGAGAGTTTTCGCCCCGAAGAACGT
TTTCCAATGATGAGCACTTTTAAAGTTCTGCTATGTGGCGCGGTATTATCCCGTATTGACGCCGGGCAAG
AGCAACTCGGTCGCCGCATACACTATTCTCAGAATGACTTGGTTGAGTACTCACCAGTCACAGAAAAGCA
TCTTACGGATGGCATGACAGTAAGAGAATTATGCAGTGCTGCCATAACCATGAGTGATAACACTGCGGCC
AACTTACTTCTGACAACGATCGGAGGACCGAAGGAGCTAACCGCTTTTTTGCACAACATGGGGGATCATG
TAACTCGCCTTGATCGTTGGGAACCGGAGCTGAATGAAGCCATACCAAACGACGAGCGTGACACCACGAT
GCCTGTAGCAATGGCAACAACGTTGCGCAAACTATTAACTGGCGAACTACTTACTCTAGCTTCCCGGCAA
CAATTAATAGACTGGATGGAGGCGGATAAAGTTGCAGGACCACTTCTGCGCTCGGCCCTTCCGGCTGGCT
GGTTTATTGCTGATAAATCTGGAGCCGGTGAGCGTGGGTCTCGCGGTATCATTGCAGCACTGGGGCCAGA
TGGTAAGCCCTCCCGTATCGTAGTTATCTACACGACGGGGAGTCAGGCAACTATGGATGAACGAAATAGA
CAGATCGCTGAGATAGGTGCCTCACTGATTAAGCATTGGTAACTGTCAGACCAAGTTTACTCATATATAC
TTTAGATTGATTTAAAACTTCATTTTTAATTTAAAAGGATCTAGGTGAAGATCCTTTTTGATAATCTCAT
GACCAAAATCCCTTAACGTGAGTTTTCGTTCCACTGAGCGTCAGACCCCGTAGAAAAGATCAAAGGATCT
TCTTGAGATCCTTTTTTTCTGCGCGTAATCTGCTGCTTGCAAACAAAAAAACCACCGCTACCAGCGGTGG
TTTGTTTGCCGGATCAAGAGCTACCAACTCTTTTTCCGAAGGTAACTGGCTTCAGCAGAGCGCAGATACC
AAATACTGTTCTTCTAGTGTAGCCGTAGTTAGGCCACCACTTCAAGAACTCTGTAGCACCGCCTACATAC
CTCGCTCTGCTAATCCTGTTACCAGTGGCTGCTGCCAGTGGCGATAAGTCGTGTCTTACCGGGTTGGACT
CAAGACGATAGTTACCGGATAAGGCGCAGCGGTCGGGCTGAACGGGGGGTTCGTGCACACAGCCCAGCTT
GGAGCGAACGACCTACACCGAACTGAGATACCTACAGCGTGAGCTATGAGAAAGCGCCACGCTTCCCGAA
GGGAGAAAGGCGGACAGGTATCCGGTAAGCGGCAGGGTCGGAACAGGAGAGCGCACGAGGGAGCTTCCAG
GGGGAAACGCCTGGTATCTTTATAGTCCTGTCGGGTTTCGCCACCTCTGACTTGAGCGTCGATTTTTGTG
ATGCTCGTCAGGGGGGCGGAGCCTATGGAAAAACGCCAGCAACGCGGCCTTTTTACGGTTCCTGGCCTTT
TGCTGGCCTTTTGCTCACATGTTCTTTCCTGCGTTATCCCCTGATTCTGTGGATAACCGTATTACCGCCT
TTGAGTGAGCTGATACCGCTCGCCGCAGCCGAACGACCGAGCGCAGCGAGTCAGTGAGCGAGGAAGCGGA
AGAGCGCCCAATACGCAAACCGCCTCTCCCCGCGCGTTGGCCGATTCATTAATGCAGCTGTGGAATGTGT
GTCAGTTAGGGTGTGGAAAGTCCCCAGGCTCCCCAGCAGGCAGAAGTATGCAAAGCATGCATCTCAATTA
GTCAGCAACCAGGTGTGGAAAGTCCCCAGGCTCCCCAGCAGGCAGAAGTATGCAAAGCATGCATCTCAAT
TAGTCAGCAACCATAGTCCCGCCCCTAACTCCGCCCATCCCGCCCCTAACTCCGCCCAGTTCCGCCCATT
CTCCGCCCCATGGCTGACTAATTTTTTTTATTTATGCAGAGGCCGAGGCCGCCTCGGCCTCTGAGCTATT
CCAGAAGTAGTGAGGAGGCTTTTTTGGAGGCCTAGGCTTTTGCAAAAAGCTTGGACACAAGACAGGCTTG
CGAGATATGTTTGAGAATACCACTTTATCCCGCGTCAGGGAGAGGCAGTGCGTAAAAAGACGCGGACTCA
TGTGAAATACTGGTTTTTAGTGCGCCAGATCTCTATAATCTCGCGCAACCTATTTTCCCCTCGAACACTT
TTTAAGCCGTAGATAAACAGGCTGGGACACTTCACATGAGCGAAAAATACATCGTCACCTGGGACATGTT
GCAGATCCATGCACGTAAACTCGCAAGCCGACTGATGCCTTCTGAACAATGGAAAGGCATTATTGCCGTA
AGCCGTGGCGGTCTGTACCGGGTGCGTTACTGGCGCGTGAACTGGGTATTCGTCATGTCGATACCGTTTG
TATTTCCAGCTACGATCACGACAACCAGCGCGAGCTTAAAGTGCTGAAACGCGCAGAAGGCGATGGCGAA
GGCTTCATCGTTATTGATGACCTGGTGGATTCCGGTGGTACTGCGGTTGCGATTCGTGAAATGTATCCAA
AAGCGCACTTTGTCACCATCTTCGCAAAACCGGCTGGTCGTCCGCTGGTTGATGACTATGTTGTTGATAT
CCCGCAAGATACCTGGATTGAACAGCCGTGGGATATGGGCGTCGTATTCGTCCCGCCAATCTCCGGTCGC
TAATCTTTTCAACGCCTGGCACTGCCGGGCGTTGTTCTTTTTAACTTCAGGCGGGTTACAATAGTTTCCA
GTAAGTATTCTGGAGGCTGCATCCATGACACAGGCAAACCTGAGCGAAACCCTGTTCAAACCCCGCTTTA
AACATCCTGAAACCTCGACGCTAGTCCGCCGCTTTAATCACGGCGCACAACCGCCTGTGCAGTCGGCCCT
TGATGGTAAAACCATCCCTCACTGGTATCGCATGATTAACCGTCTGATGTGGATCTGGCGCGGCATTGAC
CCACGCGAAATCCTCGACGTCCAGGCACGTATTGTGATGAGCGATGCCGAACGTACCGACGATGATTTAT
ACGATACGGTGATTGGCTACCGTGGCGGCAACTGGATTTATGAGTGGGCCCCGGATCTTTGTGAAGGAAC
CTTACTTCTGTGGTGTGACATAATTGGACAAACTACCTACAGAGATTTAAAGCTCTAAGGTAAATATAAA
ATTTTTAAGTGTATAATGTGTTAAACTACTGATTCTAATTGTTTGTGTATTTTAGATTCCAACCTATGGA
ACTGATGAATGGGAGCAGTGGTGGAATGCCTTTAATGAGGAAAACCTGTTTTGCTCAGAAGAAATGCCAT
CTAGTGATGATGAGGCTACTGCTGACTCTCAACATTCTACTCCTCCAAAAAAGAAGAGAAAGGTAGAAGA
CCCCAAGGACTTTCCTTCAGAATTGCTAAGTTTTTTGAGTCATGCTGTGTTTAGTAATAGAACTCTTGCT
TGCTTTGCTATTTACACCACAAAGGAAAAAGCTGCACTGCTATACAAGAAAATTATGGAAAAATATTCTG
TAACCTTTATAAGTAGGCATAACAGTTATAATCATAACATACTGTTTTTTCTTACTCCACACAGGCATAG
AGTGTCTGCTATTAATAACTATGCTCAAAAATTGTGTACCTTTAGCTTTTTAATTTGTAAAGGGGTTAAT
AAGGAATATTTGATGTATAGTGCCTTGACTAGAGATCATAATCAGCCATACCACATTTGTAGAGGTTTTA
CTTGCTTTAAAAAACCTCCCACACCTCCCCCTGAACCTGAAACATAAAATGAATGCAATTGTTGTTGTTA
ACTTGTTTATTGCAGCTTATAATGGTTACAAATAAAGCAATAGCATCACAAATTTCACAAATAAAGCATT
TTTTTCACTGCATTCTAGTTGTGGTTTGTCCAAACTCATCAATGTATCTTATCATGTCTGGATCAACTGG
ATAACTCAAGCTAACCAAAATCATCCCAAACTTCCCACCCCATACCCTATTACCACTGCCAATTACCTGT
GGTTTCATTTACTCTAAACCTGTGATTCCTCTGAATTATTTTCATTTTAAAGAAATTGTATTTGTTAAAT
ATGTACTACAAACTTAGTAGTTGGAAGGGCTAATTCACTCCCAAAGAAGACAAGATATCCTTGATCTGTG
GATCTACCACACACAAGGCTACTTCCCTGATTAGCAGAACTACACACCAGGGCCAGGGGTCAGATATCCA
CTGACCTTTGGATGGTGCTACAAGCTAGTACCAGTTGAGCCAGATAAGGTAGAAGAGGCCAATAAAGGAG
AGAACACCAGCTTGTTACACCCTGTGAGCCTGCATGGGATGGATGACCCGGAGAGAGAAGTGTTAGAGTG
GAGGTTTGACAGCCGCCTAGCATTTCATCACGTGGCCCGAGAGCTGCATCCGGAGTACTTCAAGAACTGC
TGATATCGAGCTTGCTACAAGGGACTTTCCGCTGGGGACTTTCCAGGGAGGCGTGGCCTGGGCGGGACTG
GGGAGTGGCGAGCCCTCAGATCCTGCATATAAGCAGCTGCTTTTTGCCTGTACTGGGTCTCTCTGGTTAG
ACCAGATCTGAGCCTGGGAGCTCTCTGGCTAACTAGGGAACCCACTGCTTAAGCCTCAATAAAGCTTGCC
TTGAGTGCTTCAAGTAGTGTGTGCCCGTCTGTTGTGTGACTCTGGTAACTAGAGATCCCTCAGACCCTTT
TAGTCAGTGTGGAAAATCTCTAGCAGTGGCGCCCGAACAGGGACTTGAAAGCGAAAGGGAAACCAGAGGA
GCTCTCTCGACGCAGGACTCGGCTTGCTGAAGCGCGCACGGCAAGAGGCGAGGGGCGGCGACTGGTGAGT
ACGCCAAAAATTTTGACTAGCGGAGGCTAGAAGGAGAGAGATGGGTGCGAGAGCGTCAGTATTAAGCGGG
GGAGAATTAGATCGCGATGGGAAAAAATTCGGTTAAGGCCAGGGGGAAAGAAAAAATATAAATTAAAACA
TATAGTATGGGCAAGCAGGGAGCTAGAACGATTCGCAGTTAATCCTGGCCTGTTAGAAACATCAGAAGGC
TGTAGACAAATACTGGGACAGCTACAACCATCCCTTCAGACAGGATCAGAAGAACTTAGATCATTATATA
ATACAGTAGCAACCCTCTATTGTGTGCATCAAAGGATAGAGATAAAAGACACCAAGGAAGCTTTAGACAA
GATAGAGGAAGAGCAAAACAAAAGTAAGACCACCGCACAGCAAGCGGCCGGCCGCTGATCTTCAGACCTG
GAGGAGGAGATATGAGGGACAATTGGAGAAGTGAATTATATAAATATAAAGTAGTAAAAATTGAACCATT
AGGAGTAGCACCCACCAAGGCAAAGAGAAGAGTGGTGCAGAGAGAAAAAAGAGCAGTGGGAATAGGAGCT
TTGTTCCTTGGGTTCTTGGGAGCAGCAGGAAGCACTATGGGCGCAGCGTCAATGACGCTGACGGTACAGG
CCAGACAATTATTGTCTGGTATAGTGCAGCAGCAGAACAATTTGCTGAGGGCTATTGAGGCGCAACAGCA
TCTGTTGCAACTCACAGTCTGGGGCATCAAGCAGCTCCAGGCAAGAATCCTGGCTGTGGAAAGATACCTA
AAGGATCAACAGCTCCTGGGGATTTGGGGTTGCTCTGGAAAACTCATTTGCACCACTGCTGTGCCTTGGA
ATGCTAGTTGGAGTAATAAATCTCTGGAACAGATTTGGAATCACACGACCTGGATGGAGTGGGACAGAGA
AATTAACAATTACACAAGCTTAATACACTCCTTAATTGAAGAATCGCAAAACCAGCAAGAAAAGAATGAA
CAAGAATTATTGGAATTAGATAAATGGGCAAGTTTGTGGAATTGGTTTAACATAACAAATTGGCTGTGGT
ATATAAAATTATTCATAATGATAGTAGGAGGCTTGGTAGGTTTAAGAATAGTTTTTGCTGTACTTTCTAT
AGTGAATAGAGTTAGGCAGGGATATTCACCATTATCGTTTCAGACCCACCTCCCAACCCCGAGGGGACCC
GACAGGCCCGAAGGAATAGAAGAAGAAGGTGGAGAGAGAGACAGAGACAGATCCATTCGATTAGTGAACG
GATCTCGACGGTATCGCCAAATGGCAGTATTCATCCACAATTTTAAAAGAAAAGGGGGGATTGGGGGGTA
CAGTGCAGGGGAAAGAATAGTAGACATAATAGCAACAGACATACAAACTAAAGAATTACAAAAACAAATT
ACAAAAATTCAAAATTTTCGGGTTTATTACAGGGACAGCAGAGATCCAGTTTGGATCGATAAGCTTGATA
TCGAATTGCTGCAGCCCCGATAGTCGACTACATTTATATTGGCTCATGTCCAATATGACCGCCATGTTGA
CATTGATTATTGACTAGTTATTAATAGTAATCAATTACGGGGTCATTAGTTCATAGCCCATATATGGAGT
TCCGCGTTACATAACTTACGGTAAATGGCCCGCCTGGCTGACCGCCCAACGACCCCCGCCCATTGACGTC
AATAATGACGTATGTTCCCATAGTAACGCCAATAGGGACTTTCCATTGACGTCAATGGGTGGAGTATTTA
CGGTAAACTGCCCACTTGGCAGTACATCAAGTGTATCATATGCCAAGTCCGCCCCCTATTGACGTCAATG
ACGGTAAATGGCCCGCCTGGCATTATGCCCAGTACATGACCTTACGGGACTTTCCTACTTGGCAGTACAT
CTACGTATTAGTCATCGCTATTACCATGGTGATGCGGTTTTGGCAGTACACCAATGGGCGTGGATAGCGG
TTTGACTCACGGGGATTTCCAAGTCTCCACCCCATTGACGTCAATGGGAGTTTGTTTTGGCACCAAAATC
AACGGGACTTTCCAAAATGTCGTAATAACCCCGCCCCGTTGACGCAAATGGGCGGTAGGCGTGTACGGTG
GGAGGTCTATATAAGCAGAGCTCTCCCTATCAGTGATAGAGATCTCCCTATCAGTGATAGAGATCGTCGT
CGTGCTCGTTTAGTGAACCGTCTGATCTCAACAAGCTGTCTAGAGAATTCGCCACCATGGTGAGCAAGGG
CGAGGAGCTGTTCACCGGGGTGGTGCCCATCCTGGTCGAGCTGGACGGCGACGTAAACGGCCACAAGTTC
AGCGTGTCCGGCGAGGGCGAGGGCGATGCCACCTACGGCAAGCTGACCCTGAAGTTCATCTGCACCACCG
GCAAGCTGCCCGTGCCCTGGCCCACCCTCGTGACCACCCTGTCCTGGGGCGTGCAGTGCTTCGCCCGCTA
CCCCGACCACATGAAGCAGCACGACTTCTTCAAGTCCGCCATGCCCGAAGGCTACGTCCAGGAGCGCACC
ATCTTCTTCAAGGACGACGGCAACTACAAGACCCGCGCCGAGGTGAAGTTCGAGGGCGACACCCTGGTGA
ACCGCATCGAGCTGAAGGGCATCGACTTCAAGGAGGACGGCAACATCCTGGGGCACAAGCTGGAGTACAA
CTACTTTAGCGACAACGTCTATATCACCGCCGACAAGCAGAAGAACGGCATCAAGGCCAACTTCAAGATC
CGCCACAACATCGAGGACGGCGGCGTGCAGCTCGCCGACCACTACCAGCAGAACACCCCCATCGGCGACG
GCCCCGTGCTGCTGCCCGACAACCACTACCTGAGCACCCAGTCCAAGCTGAGCAAAGACCCCAACGAGAA
GCGCGATCACATGGTCCTGCTGGAGTTCGTGACCGCCGCCGGGATCACTCTCGGCATGGACGAGCTGTAC
AAGTAATGACTCGAGGACTCTTGAGTCGAGCTGCAGGCATGCAAGCTTGATATCGTACGTATCGATAATC
AACCTCTGGATTACAAAATTTGTGAAAGATTGACTGGTATTCTTAACTATGTTGCTCCTTTTACGCTATG
TGGATACGCTGCTTTAATGCCTTTGTATCATGCTATTGCTTCCCGTATGGCTTTCATTTTCTCCTCCTTG
TATAAATCCTGGTTGCTGTCTCTTTATGAGGAGTTGTGGCCCGTTGTCAGGCAACGTGGCGTGGTGTGCA
CTGTGTTTGCTGACGCAACCCCCACTGGTTGGGGCATTGCCACCACCTGTCAGCTCCTTTCCGGGACTTT
CGCTTTCCCCCTCCCTATTGCCACGGCGGAACTCATCGCCGCCTGCCTTGCCCGCTGCTGGACAGGGGCT
CGGCTGTTGGGCACTGACAATTCCGTGGTGTTGTCGGGGAAATCATCGTCCTTTCCTTGGCTGCTCGCCT
GTGTTGCCACCTGGATTCTGCGCGGGACGTCCTTCTGCTACGTCCCTTCGGCCCTCAATCCAGCGGACCT
TCCTTCCCGCGGCCTGCTGCCGGCTCTGCGGCCTCTTCCGCGTCTTCGCCTTCGCCCTCAGACGAGTCGG
ATCTCCCTTTGGGCCGCCTCCCCGCATCGATACCGTCGTCCACGAGGGAATTAATTCGAGCTCCGTACCT
TTAAGACCAATGACTTACAAGGCAGCTGTAGATCTTAGCCACTTTTTAAAAGAAAAGGGGGGACTGGAAG
GGCTAATTCACTCCCAACGAAGACAAGATCTGCTTTTTGCTTGTACTGGGTCTCTCTGGTTAGACCAGAT
CTGAGCCTGGGAGCTCTCTGGCTAACTAGGGAACCCACTGCTTAAGCCTCAATAAAGCTTGCCTTGAGTG
CTTCAAGTAGTGTGTGCCCGTCTGTTGTGTGACTCTGGTAACTAGAGATCCCTCAGACCCTTTTAGTCAG
TGTGGAAAATCTCTAGCAGCAA
